>Addgene plasmid #212822 | pcDNA5-FRT-TO-EGFR*-CUbo(K63R) | addgene full sequence | sequence record 418926 | Addgene NGS Result
GACGGATCGGGAGATCTCCCGATCCCCTATGGTGCACTCTCAGTACAATCTGCTCTGATGCCGCATAGTT
AAGCCAGTATCTGCTCCCTGCTTGTGTGTTGGAGGTCGCTGAGTAGTGCGCGAGCAAAATTTAAGCTACA
ACAAGGCAAGGCTTGACCGACAATTGCATGAAGAATCTGCTTAGGGTTAGGCGTTTTGCGCTGCTTCGCG
ATGTACGGGCCAGATATACGCGTTGACATTGATTATTGACTAGTTATTAATAGTAATCAATTACGGGGTC
ATTAGTTCATAGCCCATATATGGAGTTCCGCGTTACATAACTTACGGTAAATGGCCCGCCTGGCTGACCG
CCCAACGACCCCCGCCCATTGACGTCAATAATGACGTATGTTCCCATAGTAACGCCAATAGGGACTTTCC
ATTGACGTCAATGGGTGGAGTATTTACGGTAAACTGCCCACTTGGCAGTACATCAAGTGTATCATATGCC
AAGTACGCCCCCTATTGACGTCAATGACGGTAAATGGCCCGCCTGGCATTATGCCCAGTACATGACCTTA
TGGGACTTTCCTACTTGGCAGTACATCTACGTATTAGTCATCGCTATTACCATGGTGATGCGGTTTTGGC
AGTACATCAATGGGCGTGGATAGCGGTTTGACTCACGGGGATTTCCAAGTCTCCACCCCATTGACGTCAA
TGGGAGTTTGTTTTGGCACCAAAATCAACGGGACTTTCCAAAATGTCGTAACAACTCCGCCCCATTGACG
CAAATGGGCGGTAGGCGTGTACGGTGGGAGGTCTATATAAGCAGAGCTCTCCCTATCAGTGATAGAGATC
TCCCTATCAGTGATAGAGATCGTCGACGAGCTCGTTTAGTGAACCGTCAGATCGCCTGGAGACGCCATCC
ACGCTGTTTTGACCTCCATAGAAGACACCGGGACCGATCCAGCCTCCGGACTCTAGCGTTTAAACTTAAG
CTTATGCGACCCTCCGGGACGGCCGGGGCAGCGCTCCTGGCGCTGCTGGCTGCGCTCTGCCCGGCGAGTC
GGGCTCTGGAGGAAAAGAAAGTTTGCCAAGGCACGAGTAACAAGCTCACGCAGTTGGGCACTTTTGAAGA
TCATTTTCTCAGCCTCCAGAGGATGTTCAATAACTGTGAGGTGGTCCTTGGGAATTTGGAAATTACCTAT
GTGCAGAGGAATTATGATCTTTCCTTCTTAAAGACCATCCAGGAGGTGGCTGGTTATGTCCTCATTGCCC
TCAACACAGTGGAGCGAATTCCTTTGGAAAACCTGCAGATCATCAGAGGAAATATGTACTACGAAAATTC
CTATGCCTTAGCAGTCTTATCTAACTATGATGCAAATAAAACCGGACTGAAGGAGCTGCCCATGAGAAAT
TTACAGGAAATCCTGCATGGCGCCGTGCGGTTCAGCAACAACCCTGCCCTGTGCAACGTGGAGAGCATCC
AGTGGCGGGACATAGTCAGCAGTGACTTTCTCAGCAACATGTCGATGGACTTCCAGAACCACCTGGGCAG
CTGCCAAAAGTGTGATCCAAGCTGTCCCAATGGGAGCTGCTGGGGTGCAGGAGAGGAGAACTGCCAGAAA
CTGACCAAAATCATCTGTGCCCAGCAGTGCTCCGGGCGCTGCCGTGGCAAGTCCCCCAGTGACTGCTGCC
ACAACCAGTGTGCTGCAGGCTGCACAGGCCCCCGGGAGAGCGACTGCCTGGTCTGCCGCAAATTCCGAGA
CGAAGCCACGTGCAAGGACACCTGCCCCCCACTCATGCTCTACAACCCCACCACGTACCAGATGGATGTG
AACCCCGAGGGCAAATACAGCTTTGGTGCCACCTGCGTGAAGAAGTGTCCCCGTAATTATGTGGTGACAG
ATCACGGCTCGTGCGTCCGAGCCTGTGGGGCCGACAGCTATGAGATGGAGGAAGACGGCGTCCGCAAGTG
TAAGAAGTGCGAAGGGCCTTGCCGCAAAGTGTGTAACGGAATAGGTATTGGTGAATTTAAAGACTCACTC
TCCATAAATGCTACGAATATTAAACACTTCAAAAACTGCACCTCCATCAGTGGCGATCTCCACATCCTGC
CGGTGGCATTTAGGGGTGACTCCTTCACACATACTCCTCCTCTGGATCCACAGGAACTGGATATTCTGAA
AACCGTAAAGGAAATCACAGGGTTTTTGCTGATTCAGGCTTGGCCTGAAAACAGGACGGACCTCCATGCC
TTTGAGAACCTAGAAATCATACGCGGCAGGACCAAGCAACATGGTCAGTTTTCTCTTGCAGTCGTCAGCC
TGAACATAACATCCTTGGGATTACGCTCCCTCAAGGAGATAAGTGATGGAGATGTGATAATTTCAGGAAA
CAAAAATTTGTGCTATGCAAATACAATAAACTGGAAAAAACTGTTTGGGACCTCCGGTCAGAAAACCAAA
ATTATAAGCAACAGAGGTGAAAACAGCTGCAAGGCCACAGGCCAGGTCTGCCATGCCTTGTGCTCCCCCG
AGGGCTGCTGGGGCCCGGAGCCCAGGGACTGCGTCTCTTGCCGGAATGTCAGCCGAGGCAGGGAATGCGT
GGACAAGTGCAACCTTCTGGAGGGTGAGCCAAGGGAGTTTGTGGAGAACTCTGAGTGCATACAGTGCCAC
CCAGAGTGCCTGCCTCAGGCCATGAACATCACCTGCACAGGACGGGGACCAGACAACTGTATCCAGTGTG
CCCACTACATTGACGGCCCCCACTGCGTCAAGACCTGCCCGGCAGGAGTCATGGGAGAAAACAACACCCT
GGTCTGGAAGTACGCAGACGCCGGCCATGTGTGCCACCTGTGCCATCCAAACTGCACCTACGGATGCACT
GGGCCAGGTCTTGAAGGCTGTCCAACGAATGGGCCTAAGATCCCATCGATAGCCACTGGGATGGTGGGGG
CCCTCCTCTTGCTGCTGGTGGTGGCCCTGGGGATCGGCCTCTTCATGCGAAGGCGCCACATCGTTCGGAA
GCGCACGCTGCGTCGACTGGGTACCGAGCTCGGATCCATGGGAGTGCAGGTGGAAACCATCTCCCCAGGA
GACGGGCGCACCTTCCCCAAGCGCGGCCAGACCTGCGTGGTGCACTACACCGGGATGCTTGAAGATGGAA
AGAAATTTGATTCCTCCCGGGACAGAAACAAGCCCTTTAAGTTTATGCTAGGCAAGCAGGAGGTGATCCG
AGGCTGGGAAGAAGGGGTTGCCCAGATGAGTGTGGGTCAGAGAGCCAAACTGACTATATCTCCAGATTAT
GCCTATGGTGCCACTGGGCACCCAGGCATCATCCCACCACATGCCACTCTCGTCTTCGATGTGGAGCTTC
TAAAACTGGAAGGGTCGACCGGTATCCCTCCAGATCAACAAAGATTGATCTTTGCCGGTAAGCAGCTAGA
AGACGGTAGAACGCTGTCTGATTACAACATTCAGCGAGAGTCCACCTTACATCTTGTGCTAAGGCTAAGA
GGTGTTTAAAGTAAAGGAGAAGAACTTTTCACTGGAGTTGTCCCAATTCTTGTTGAATTAGATGGTGATG
TTAATGGGCACAAATTTTCTGTCAGTGGAGAGGGTGAAGGTGATGCAACATACGGAAAACTTACCCTTAA
ATTTATTTGCACTACTGGAAAACTACCTGTTCCATGGCCAACACTGGTCACCACTTTCACTTATGGTGTT
CAATGCTTCTCGAGATACCCAGACCATATGAAACGGCATGACTTTTTCAAGAGTGCCATGCCCGAAGGTT
ATGTACAGGAAAGAACTATATTTTTCAAAGATGACGGGAACTACAAGACACGTGCTGAAGTCAAGTTTGA
AGGTGATACCCTTGTTAATAGAATCGAGTTAAAAGGTATTGATTTTAAAGAAGATGGAAACATTCTTGGA
CACAAATTGGAATACAACTATAACTCACACAATGTATACATCATGGCAGACAAACAAAAGAATGGAATCA
AAGCTAACTTCAAAATTAGACACAACATTGAAGATGGAAGCGTTCAACTAGCAGACCATTATCAACAAAA
TACTCCAATTGGCGATGGCCCTGTCCTTTTACCAGACAACCATTACCTGTCCACACAATCTGCCCTTTCG
AAAGATCCCAACGAAAAGAGAGACCACATGGTCCTTCTTGAGTTTGTAACAGCTGCTGGGATTACACATG
GCATGGATGAACTATACAAATAAGCGGCCGCTCGAGTCTAGAGGGCCCGTTTAAACCCGCTGATCAGCCT
CGACTGTGCCTTCTAGTTGCCAGCCATCTGTTGTTTGCCCCTCCCCCGTGCCTTCCTTGACCCTGGAAGG
TGCCACTCCCACTGTCCTTTCCTAATAAAATGAGGAAATTGCATCGCATTGTCTGAGTAGGTGTCATTCT
ATTCTGGGGGGTGGGGTGGGGCAGGACAGCAAGGGGGAGGATTGGGAAGACAATAGCAGGCATGCTGGGG
ATGCGGTGGGCTCTATGGCTTCTGAGGCGGAAAGAACCAGCTGGGGCTCTAGGGGGTATCCCC
[124 nt withheld, positions 4544-4667]
C
[91 nt withheld, positions 4669-4759]
AGGGTGATGGTTCACGTACCTAGAAGTTCCTATTCCGAAGTTCCTATTCTCTAGAAAGTATAGGAACTTC
CTTGGCCAAAAAGCCTGAACTCACCGCGACGTCTGTCGAGAAGTTTCTGATCGAAAAGTTCGACAGCGTC
TCCGACCTGATGCAGCTCTCGGAGGGCGAAGAATCTCGTGCTTTCAGCTTCGATGTAGGAGGGCGTGGAT
ATGTCCTGCGGGTAAATAGCTGCGCCGATGGTTTCTACAAAGATCGTTATGTTTATCGGCACTTTGCATC
GGCCGCGCTCCCGATTCCGGAAGTGCTTGACATTGGGGAATTCAGCGAGAGCCTGACCTATTGCATCTCC
CGCCGTGCACAGGGTGTCACGTTGCAAGACCTGCCTGAAACCGAACTGCCCGCTGTTCTGCAGCCGGTCG
CGGAGGCCATGGATGCGATCGCTGCGGCCGATCTTAGCCAGACGAGCGGGTTCGGCCCATTCGGACCGCA
AGGAATCGGTCAATACACTACATGGCGTGATTTCATATGCGCGATTGCTGATCCCCATGTGTATCACTGG
CAAACTGTGATGGACGACACCGTCAGTGCGTCCGTCGCGCAGGCTCTCGATGAGCTGATGCTTTGGGCCG
AGGACTGCCCCGAAGTCCGGCACCTCGTGCACGCGGATTTCGGCTCCAACAATGTCCTGACGGACAATGG
CCGCATAACAGCGGTCATTGACTGGAGCGAGGCGATGTTCGGGGATTCCCAATACGAGGTCGCCAACATC
TTCTTCTGGAGGCCGTGGTTGGCTTGTATGGAGCAGCAGACGCGCTACTTCGAGCGGAGGCATCCGGAGC
TTGCAGGATCGCCGCGGCTCCGGGCGTATATGCTCCGCATTGGTCTTGACCAACTCTATCAGAGCTTGGT
TGACGGCAATTTCGATGATGCAGCTTGGGCGCAGGGTCGATGCGACGCAATCGTCCGATCCGGAGCCGGG
ACTGTCGGGCGTACACAAATCGCCCGCAGAAGCGCGGCCGTCTGGACCGATGGCTGTGTAGAAGTACTCG
CCGATAGTGGAAACCGACGCCCCAGCACTCGTCCGAGGGCAAAGGAATAGCACGTACTACGAGATTTCGA
TTCCACCGCCGCCTTCTATGAAAGGTTGGGCTTCGGAATCGTTTTCCGGGACGCCGGCTGGATGATCCTC
CAGCGCGGGGATCTCATGCTGGAGTTCTTCGCCCACCCCAACTTGTTTATTGCAGCTTATAATGGTTACA
AATAAAGCAATAGCATCACAAATTTCACAAATAAAGCATTTTTTTCACTGCATTCTAGTTGTGGTTTGTC
CAAACTCATCAATGTATCTTATCATGTCTGTATACCGTCGACCTCTAGCTAGAGCTTGGCGTAATCATGG
TCATAGCTGTTTCCTGTGTGAAATTGTTATCCGCTCACAATTCCACACAACATACGAGCCGGAAGCATAA
AGTGTAAAGCCTGGGGTGCCTAATGAGTGAGCTAACTCACATTAATTGCGTTGCGCTCACTGCCCGCTTT
CCAGTCGGGAAACCTGTCGTGCCAGCTGCATTAATGAATCGGCCAACGCGCGGGGAGAGGCGGTTTGCGT
ATTGGGCGCTCTTCCGCTTCCTCGCTCACTGACTCGCTGCGCTCGGTCGTTCGGCTGCGGCGAGCGGTAT
CAGCTCACTCAAAGGCGGTAATACGGTTATCCACAGAATCAGGGGATAACGCAGGAAAGAACATGTGAGC
AAAAGGCCAGCAAAAGGCCAGGAACCGTAAAAAGGCCGCGTTGCTGGCGTTTTTCCATAGGCTCCGCCCC
CCTGACGAGCATCACAAAAATCGACGCTCAAGTCAGAGGTGGCGAAACCCGACAGGACTATAAAGATACC
AGGCGTTTCCCCCTGGAAGCTCCCTCGTGCGCTCTCCTGTTCCGACCCTGCCGCTTACCGGATACCTGTC
CGCCTTTCTCCCTTCGGGAAGCGTGGCGCTTTCTCATAGCTCACGCTGTAGGTATCTCAGTTCGGTGTAG
GTCGTTCGCTCCAAGCTGGGCTGTGTGCACGAACCCCCCGTTCAGCCCGACCGCTGCGCCTTATCCGGTA
ACTATCGTCTTGAGTCCAACCCGGTAAGACACGACTTATCGCCACTGGCAGCAGCCACTGGTAACAGGAT
TAGCAGAGCGAGGTATGTAGGCGGTGCTACAGAGTTCTTGAAGTGGTGGCCTAACTACGGCTACACTAGA
AGAACAGTATTTGGTATCTGCGCTCTGCTGAAGCCAGTTACCTTCGGAAAAAGAGTTGGTAGCTCTTGAT
CCGGCAAACAAACCACCGCTGGTAGCGGTGGTTTTTTTGTTTGCAAGCAGCAGATTACGCGCAGAAAAAA
AGGATCTCAAGAAGATCCTTTGATCTTTTCTACGGGGTCTGACGCTCAGTGGAACGAAAACTCACGTTAA
GGGATTTTGGTCATGAGATTATCAAAAAGGATCTTCACCTAGATCCTTTTAAATTAAAAATGAAGTTTTA
AATCAATCTAAAGTATATATGAGTAAACTTGGTCTGACAGTTACCAATGCTTAATCAGTGAGGCACCTAT
CTCAGCGATCTGTCTATTTCGTTCATCCATAGTTGCCTGACTCCCCGTCGTGTAGATAACTACGATACGG
GAGGGCTTACCATCTGGCCCCAGTGCTGCAATGATACCGCGAGACCCACGCTCACCGGCTCCAGATTTAT
CAGCAATAAACCAGCCAGCCGGAAGGGCCGAGCGCAGAAGTGGTCCTGCAACTTTATCCGCCTCCATCCA
GTCTATTAATTGTTGCCGGGAAGCTAGAGTAAGTAGTTCGCCAGTTAATAGTTTGCGCAACGTTGTTGCC
ATTGCTACAGGCATCGTGGTGTCACGCTCGTCGTTTGGTATGGCTTCATTCAGCTCCGGTTCCCAACGAT
CAAGGCGAGTTACATGATCCCCCATGTTGTGCAAAAAAGCGGTTAGCTCCTTCGGTCCTCCGATCGTTGT
CAGAAGTAAGTTGGCCGCAGTGTTATCACTCATGGTTATGGCAGCACTGCATAATTCTCTTACTGTCATG
CCATCCGTAAGATGCTTTTCTGTGACTGGTGAGTACTCAACCAAGTCATTCTGAGAATAGTGTATGCGGC
GACCGAGTTGCTCTTGCCCGGCGTCAATACGGGATAATACCGCGCCACATAGCAGAACTTTAAAAGTGCT
CATCATTGGAAAACGTTCTTCGGGGCGAAAACTCTCAAGGATCTTACCGCTGTTGAGATCCAGTTCGATG
TAACCCACTCGTGCACCCAACTGATCTTCAGCATCTTTTACTTTCACCAGCGTTTCTGGGTGAGCAAAAA
CAGGAAGGCAAAATGCCGCAAAAAAGGGAATAAGGGCGACACGGAAATGTTGAATACTCATACTCTTCCT
TTTTCAATATTATTGAAGCATTTATCAGGGTTATTGTCTCATGAGCGGATACATATTTGAATGTATTTAG
AAAAATAAACAAATAGGGGTTCCGCGCACATTTCCCCGAAAAGTGCCACCTGACGTC
Features (pLannotate 1.2.2; 24 found; start..end, strand, type, name):
     28..80      -  misc_feature   bom (fragment): basis of mobility region from pBR322
    235..614     +  enhancer       CMV enhancer: human cytomegalovirus immediate early enhancer
    615..818     +  promoter       CMV promoter: human cytomegalovirus (CMV) immediate early promoter
    820..839     +  promoter       PLtetO-1 promoter (fragment): modified phage lambda PL promoter with tet operator sites (Lutz and Bujard, 1997)
    841..860     +  promoter       PLtetO-1 promoter (fragment): modified phage lambda PL promoter with tet operator sites (Lutz and Bujard, 1997)
    868..901     +  promoter       TRE3GV promoter (fragment): 3rd-generation Tet-responsive promoter that can be activated by binding of Tet-On® 3G, optimized for retroviral and lentiviral vectors
    984..3022    +  CDS            EGFR (fragment): precursor of human epidermal growth factor receptor
   3048..3371    +  CDS            FKBP1A: FKB1A_HUMAN - Also known as FKBP1, FKBP12. Experimental evidence at protein level: Swiss-Prot protein existence level 1. Keeps in an inactive conformation TGFBR1, the TGF-beta type I serine/threonine kinase receptor, preventing TGF-beta receptor activation in absence of ligand. Recruits SMAD7 to ACVR1B which prevents the association of SMAD2 and SMAD3 with the activin receptor complex, thereby blocking the activin signal. May modulate the RYR1 calcium channel activity. PPIases accelerate the folding of proteins. It catalyzes the cis-trans isomerization of proline imidic peptide bonds in oligop
   3381..3504    +  CDS            ubiquitin (fragment): Saccharomyces cerevisiae ubiquitin
   3510..4220    +  CDS            GFP (S65T): GFP (S65T) is a basic (constitutively fluorescent) green fluorescent protein published in 1995, derived from Aequorea victoria.
   4274..4498    +  polyA_signal   bGH poly(A) signal: bovine growth hormone polyadenylation signal
   4502..4523    +  promoter       SV40 promoter (fragment): SV40 enhancer and early promoter
   4544..4777    +  rep_origin     f1 ori (fragment) (sequence partly withheld): f1 bacteriophage origin of replication; arrow indicates direction of (+) strand synthesis
   4782..4829    +  protein_bind   FRT: FLP-mediated recombination occurs in the 8-bp core sequence TCTAGAAA (Turan and Bode, 2011). FLP recombinase from the Saccharomyces cerevisiae 2μ plasmid
   4837..5859    +  CDS            HygR: aminoglycoside phosphotransferase from E. coli; aph(4)-Ia; confers resistance to hygromycin
   5869..5994    +  CDS            ble (fragment): BLE_KLEPN - Experimental evidence at protein level: Swiss-Prot protein existence level 1. Binding protein with a strong affinity to the bleomycin family of antibiotics. Binds to CL990; an antimitotic-antibiotic compound. From Klebsiella pneumoniae.
   5989..6110    +  polyA_signal   SV40 poly(A) signal: SV40 polyadenylation signal
   6183..6199    -  protein_bind   lac operator: The lac repressor binds to the lac operator to inhibit transcription in E. coli. This inhibition can be relieved by adding lactose or isopropyl-β-D-thiogalactopyranoside (IPTG). lac repressor encoded by lacI
   6207..6237    -  promoter       lac promoter: promoter for the E. coli lac operon
   6252..6273    -  protein_bind   CAP binding site: CAP binding activates transcription in the presence of cAMP. E. coli catabolite activator protein
   6286..6378    -  CDS            lacI (fragment): lac repressor; lacI; The lac repressor binds to the lac operator to inhibit transcription in E. coli. This inhibition can be relieved by adding lactose or isopropyl-β-D-thiogalactopyranoside (IPTG).
   6561..7149    -  rep_origin     ori: high-copy-number ColE1/pMB1/pBR322/pUC origin of replication
   7320..8180    -  CDS            AmpR: β-lactamase; bla; confers resistance to ampicillin, carbenicillin, and related antibiotics
   8181..8285    -  promoter       AmpR promoter: bla
