[The description below was written by a language model from this plasmid's Addgene catalogue record and pLannotate feature annotations shown in this document.]
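Description:
pcDNA5-FRT-TO-EGFR*-CUbo(K63R) is a mammalian expression plasmid built on the pcDNA5-FRT/TO backbone. It is propagated in E. coli through a high-copy ColE1/pUC-type origin with ampicillin selection (AmpR under its own bla promoter). For mammalian cells it carries an FRT site placed directly upstream of a hygromycin resistance gene followed by an SV40 poly(A) signal. This arrangement allows FLP-mediated integration into a genomic FRT docking site, with hygromycin selection of stable integrants. A fragment of the f1 origin and lac-derived remnants are also annotated in the backbone.

The expression cassette uses the CMV enhancer and promoter followed by short matches annotated as tet operator-containing promoter fragments, consistent with a tet-operator-controlled CMV promoter. According to the record, expression is constitutive or doxycycline-inducible; inducibility would be expected in cells supplying the Tet repressor. The annotated open reading frame begins with a fragment of human EGFR, the variant denoted EGFR*. The record does not define what the asterisk signifies, though the annotation covers only part of the receptor precursor. Downstream lie FKBP12 (FKBP1A), a fragment of S. cerevisiae ubiquitin and a GFP (S65T-type) reporter, terminated by the bGH poly(A) signal. The FKBP–ubiquitin fragment–GFP portion apparently corresponds to the C-terminal CUbo(K63R) tag, which was codon-optimized for mammalian cells, with the K63R change introduced by site-directed mutagenesis. The construct belongs to the Ubiquiton toolkit for inducible, linkage-specific polyubiquitylation. The lysine 63 to arginine substitution presumably serves as a variant unable to support K63-linked chain extension, although the record does not state this role explicitly.
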