Addgene plasmid #212822: pcDNA5-FRT-TO-EGFR*-CUbo(K63R)
Purpose: Constitutive or doxycycline-inducible expression of EGFR*-CUbo(K63R) in mammalian cells
Depositing lab: Helle Ulrich. Depositing organization: Institut fuer Molekulare Biologie (IMB Mainz). Publication: Ubiquiton-An inducible, linkage-specific polyubiquitylation tool. Renz C, Asimaki E, Meister C, Albanese V, Petriukov K, Krapoth NC, Wegmann S, Wollscheid HP, Wong RP, Fulzele A, Chen JX, Leon S, Ulrich HD. Mol Cell. 2024 Jan 18;84(2):386-400.e11. doi: 10.1016/j.molcel.2023.11.016. Epub 2023 Dec 15. PubMed 38103558.
Backbone
  Vector backbone: pcDNA5-FRT/TO
  Vector type: Mammalian Expression
  Selectable markers: Hygromycin
Growth in bacteria
  Bacterial resistance: Ampicillin, 100 μg/mL
  Growth temperature: 37°C
  Growth strain: Top10
  Copy number: High Copy
Gene/Insert
  Gene/Insert name: EGFR*
  Species: H. sapiens (human), S. cerevisiae (budding yeast)
  Entrez Gene: EGFR (a.k.a. ERBB, ERBB1, ERRP, HER1, NISBD2, NNCIS, PIG61, mENA)
  Tag / fusion protein: CUbo(K63R) (C terminal on insert)
  Cloning method: Unknown
Terms and licenses: Academic/Nonprofit Terms; Industry Terms: Not Available to Industry
Depositor comments: pHU5182; cloning method: site-directed mutagenesis; CUbo(K63R) codon-optimized for mammalian cells
How to cite: pcDNA5-FRT-TO-EGFR*-CUbo(K63R) was a gift from Helle Ulrich (Addgene plasmid # 212822 ; http://n2t.net/addgene:212822 ; RRID:Addgene_212822)
